>Addgene plasmid #68917 | pAT780 | depositor full sequence | sequence record 121345 | pAT780 sequence 5772 bps
ATCCATCAAAATTCGTTTTCTCTATGTTGGATTCCTTGTTGCTCATATTGTGATGATAATTTCTACAAAT
ATAGTCATTGGTAACTATCTATGAAACTGTTTGATACTTTTATAGTTGATTAAACTTGTTCATGGCATTT
GCCTTAATATCATCCGCTATGTCAATGTAGGGTTTCATAGCTTTGTAGTCGCTGTGTCCCGTCCATTTCA
TGACCACCTGTGCCGGGATTCCGAGAGCCAGCGCATTGCAGATGAATGTCCTTCTTCCTGCATGGGTACT
GAGCAAAGCGTATTTGGGTGTGACTTCATCAATACGTTCATTTCCCTTGTAGTAGGTTTCCCGTACAGGC
TCGTTGATTTCTGCCAGTTCGCCCAGCTCTTTCAGGTAATCGTTCATCTTCTGGTTGCTGATGACGGGCA
GAGCCATGTAATTCTCGAAATGGATGTCCTTGTATTTGTCCAGTATGGCTTTGCTGTATTTGTTCAGTTC
AATCGTCAGGCTGTCGGCAGTCTTGACTGTGGTTATTTCGATGTGGTCGGACTTCACATCGCTTCTTTTC
AGATTGCGAACATCCGAATACCGCAAACTCGTAAAGCAGCAGAACAGGAAAACATCACGCACACGTTCCA
GGTATTGCTTATCCTTGGGTATCTGGTAGTCTTTCAGCTTGTTCAGTTCATCCCAAGTCAGGAAGATTAC
TTTTTTCGAGGTGGTTTTCAGTTTCGGTTTGAACGTATCGTATGCAATGTTCTGATGATGTCCTTTCTTG
AAGCTCCAGCGCAGGAACCATTTGAGGAATCCCATTTGCTTGCCGATGGTGCTGTTTCTCATATCCTTGG
TGTCACGCAGGAAGTTGACGTATTCGTTCAATCCAAACTCGTTGAAATAGTTGAACGTTGCATCCTCCTT
GAACTCTTTGAGGTGGTTCCTCACTGCTGCAAATTTTTCATAGGTGGATGCCGTCCAGTTATTCTGGTTA
CCGCACTCTTTTACAAACTCATCGAACACCTCCCAAAAGCTGACAGGGGCTTCTTCCGGCTGTTCTTCGC
TGGTGTCTTTCATTCTCATGTTGAAAGCTTCCTTCAACTGTTGGGTCGTTGGCATGACCTCCTGCACCTC
AAATTCCTTGAAAATATTCTGGATTTCGGCATAGTATTTCAGCAAGTCCGTATTGATTTCGGCTGCACTT
TGCTTTAGCTTGTTGGTACATCCGCTCTTTACCCGCTGCTTATCTGCATCCCATTTGGCTACGTCAATCC
GGTAGCCCGTTGTAAACTCGATGCGTTGGCTGGCAAAGATGACACGCATACGGATGGGTACGTTCTCTAC
GATTGGCACACCGTTCTTTTTCCGGCTCTCCAATGCAAAAATGATGTTGCGCTTGATATTCATAATTGGG
TGCGTTTGAAATTCTACACCCAAATATACACCCAATTATTGAGATAGCAAAAGACATTTAGAAACATTTA
CTTTTACTCTATATTGTAATTTACACTTGATTATCAGTCGTTTGCAGTCTTATGATATTCTGTGAAAGTA
TAAGTTCGAGAGCCTGTCTCTCCGCAAAAAACGCTGAAAATCAGCAGATTGCAAAACAAACACCCTGTTT
TACACCCAAGAATGTAAAGTCGGCTGTTTTTGTTTTATTTAAGATAATACAACCACTACATAATAAAAGA
GTAGCGATATTAAAAGAATCCGATGAGAAAAGACTAATATTTATCTATCCATTCAGTTTGATTTTTCAGG
ACTTTACATCGTCCTGAAAGTATTTGTTGGTACCGGTACCGAGGACGCGTAAACATTTACAGTTGCATGT
GGCCTATTGTTTTTAGCCGTTAAATATTTTATAACTATTAAATAGCGATACAAATTGTTCGAAACTAATA
TTGTTTATATCATATATTCTCGCATGTTTTAAAGCTTTATTAAATTGATTTTTTGTAAACAGTTTTTCGT
ACTCTTTGTTAACCCATTTCATTACAAAAGTTTCATATTTTTTTCTCTCTTTAAATGCCATTTTTGCTGG
CTTTCTTTTTAATACAATTAATGTGCTATCCACTTTAGGTTTTGGATGGAAATAATACCTAGGAATTTTT
GCTAATATAGAAATATCTACCTCTGCCATTAACAGCAATGCTAGTGATCTGTTTGTATCTAATAACATTT
TAGCAAAACCATATTCCACTATTAAATAACTTATTGTGGCTGAACTTTCAAAAACAATTTTTCGAATTAT
ATTTGTGCTTATGTTGTAAGGTATGCTGCCAAATATTTTATATGGATTGTGGCTAGGAAATGTAAATTTC
AGTATATCATCATTTACTATTTGATAGTTAGGATAATTTAAGAGCTTATTACGAGTTACCTCACATAATT
TAGAATCAATTTCTATCGCCGTTACAAAATTACATCTCTTTACCAATCCAGCAGTAAAATGACCTTTCCC
TGCACCTATTTCAAAGATGTTATCTTTTTCATCTAAACTTATGCAATTCATTATTTTTTCTATGTGATAT
TTTGAAGTAATAAAATTTTGACTATCTTTTATATTTACTTTGTTCATTATAACCTCTCCTTAATTTATTG
CATCTCTTTTCGAATATTTATGTTTTTTGAGAAAAGAACGTACTCATGGTTCATCCCGATATGCGTATCG
GTCTGTATATCAGCAACTTTCTATGTGTTTCAACTACAATAGTCATCTATTCTCATCTTTCTGAGTCCAC
CCCCTGCAAAGCCCCTCTTTACGACATAAAAATTCGGTCGGAAAAGGTATGCAAAAGATGTTTCTCTCTT
TAAGAGAAACTCTTCGGGATGCAAAAATATGAAAATAACTCCAATTCACCAAATTATATAGCGACTTTTT
TACAAAATGCTAAAATTTGTTGATTTCCGTCAAGCAATTGTTGAGCAAAAATGTCTTTTACGATAAAATG
ATACCTCAATATCAACTGTTTAGCAAAACGATATTTCTCTTAAAGAGAGAAACACCTTTTTGTTCACCAA
TCCCCGACTTTTAATCCCGCGGCCATGATTGAAAAAGGAAGAGTATGAGTATTCAACATTTCCGTGTCGC
CCTTATTCCCTTTTTTGCGGCATTTTGCCTTCCTGTTTTTGCTCACCCAGAAACGCTGGTGAAAGTAAAA
GATGCTGAAGATCAGTTGGGTGCACGAGTGGGTTACATCGAACTGGATCTCAACAGCGGTAAGATCCTTG
AGAGTTTTCGCCCCGAAGAACGTTTTCCAATGATGAGCACTTTTAAAGTTCTGCTATGTGGCGCGGTATT
ATCCCGTATTGACGCCGGGCAAGAGCAACTCGGTCGCCGCATACACTATTCTCAGAATGACTTGGTTGAG
TACTCACCAGTCACAGAAAAGCATCTTACGGATGGCATGACAGTAAGAGAATTATGCAGTGCTGCCATAA
CCATGAGTGATAACACTGCGGCCAACTTACTTCTGACAACGATCGGAGGACCGAAGGAGCTAACCGCTTT
TTTGCACAACATGGGGGATCATGTAACTCGCCTTGATCGTTGGGAACCGGAGCTGAATGAAGCCATACCA
AACGACGAGCGTGACACCACGATGCCTGTAGCAATGGCAACAACGTTGCGCAAACTATTAACTGGCGAAC
TACTTACTCTAGCTTCCCGGCAACAATTAATAGACTGGATGGAGGCGGATAAAGTTGCAGGACCACTTCT
GCGCTCGGCCCTTCCGGCTGGCTGGTTTATTGCTGATAAATCTGGAGCCGGTGAGCGTGGGTCTCGCGGT
ATCATTGCAGCACTGGGGCCAGATGGTAAGCCCTCCCGTATCGTAGTTATCTACACGACGGGGAGTCAGG
CAACTATGGATGAACGAAATAGACAGATCGCTGAGATAGGTGCCTCACTGATTAAGCATTGGTAACTGTC
AGACCAAGTTTACTCATAACGCGTCAATTCGAGGGGGATCAATTCCGTGATAGGTGGGCTGCCCTTCCTG
GTTGGCTTGGTTTCATCAGCCATCCGCTTGCCCTCATCTGTTACGCCGGCGGTAGCCGGCCAGCCTCGCA
GAGCAGGATTCCCGTTGAGCACCGCCAGGTGCGAATAAGGGACAGTGAAGAAGGAACACCCGCTCGCGGG
TGGGCCTACTTCACCTATCCTGCCCGGCTGACGCCGTTGGATACACCAAGGAAAGTCTACACGAACCCTT
TGGCAAAATCCTGTATATCGTGCGAAAAAGGATGGATATACCGAAAAAATCGCTATAATGACCCCGAAGC
AGGGTTATGCAGCGGAAAACGGAATTGATCCGGCCACGATGCGTCCGGCGTAGAGGATCTGAAGATCAGC
AGTTCAACCTGTTGATAGTACGTACTAAGCTCTCATGTTTCACGTACTAAGCTCTCATGTTTAACGTACT
AAGCTCTCATGTTTAACGAACTAAACCCTCATGGCTAACGTACTAAGCTCTCATGGCTAACGTACTAAGC
TCTCATGTTTCACGTACTAAGCTCTCATGTTTGAACAATAAAATTAATATAAATCAGCAACTTAAATAGC
CTCTAAGGTTTTAAGTTTTATAAGAAAAAAAAGAATATATAAGGCTTTTAAAGCTTTTAAGGTTTAACGG
TTGTGGACAACAAGCCAGGGATGTAACGCACTGAGAAGCCCTTAGAGCCTCTCAAAGCAATTTTGAGTGA
CACAGGAACACTTAACGGCTGACATGGGAATTCCCCTCCACCGCGGTGGCGGCCGCTGATCTGGAAGAAG
CAATGAAAGCTGCTGTTAAGTCTCCGAATCAGGTATTGTTCCTGACAGGTGTATTCCCATCCGGTAAACG
CGGATACTTTGCAGTTGATCTGACTCAGGAATAAATTATAAATTAAGGTAAGAAGATTGTAGGATAAGCT
AATGAAATAGAAAAAGGATGCCGTCACACAACTTGTCGGCATTCTTTTTTGTTTTATTAGTTGAAAATAT
AGTGAAAAAGTTGCCTAAATATGTATGTTAACAAATTCTTTGCAACAGCATAGCTCAGCACAGGCACTCC
CATATAAAAGAAAAGACACCATGGTTTTTACTCTGGAAGATTTTGTTGGCGATTGGCGTCAGACCGCGGG
TTATAATTTGGATCAAGTCCTGGAACAGGGTGGCGTAAGCTCTCTGTTCCAGAACCTGGGTGTGAGCGTG
ACGCCGATTCAGCGCATCGTTCTGTCCGGCGAGAACGGTCTGAAAATTGATATTCATGTGATCATCCCGT
ACGAAGGCCTGAGCGGTGACCAAATGGGTCAAATCGAGAAAATCTTTAAAGTCGTCTACCCAGTTGACGA
TCACCACTTCAAGGTTATCTTGCATTACGGTACGCTGGTGATTGATGGTGTGACCCCGAATATGATTGAC
TATTTCGGCCGTCCGTATGAAGGCATTGCCGTTTTTGACGGTAAAAAGATCACCGTCACCGGTACCCTGT
GGAATGGCAATAAGATTATTGACGAGCGTCTGATTAACCCGGACGGCAGCCTGCTGTTCCGCGTGACCAT
CAACGGTGTCACGGGTTGGCGTCTGTGCGAGCGCATCCTGGCATAATGAACTGCACTTGCTTTGATAATT
AATGATAAACAATCTAAAAGCACTCTAATCGTTATCGGAGTGCTTTTAGATTACTAATCAAATTGCTTCT
ACTAATTGCCTATCTTCCAGTGATGGAACAGCATTTGTGCATTGGCTGCAACAATCAGCCTTACTTGTGC
CTGTTCTATTTCCGAACCGACCGCTTGTATGA
Features (pLannotate 1.2.2; 8 found; start..end, strand, type, name):
   1839..2567    -  CDS            ermC': ERM_BACIU - Experimental evidence at protein level: Swiss-Prot protein existence level 1. This protein produces a dimethylation of the adenine residue at position 2085 in 23S rRNA, resulting in reduced affinity between ribosomes and macrolide-lincosamide-streptogramin B antibiotics. From Bacillus subtilis.
   3038..3054    +  promoter       AmpR promoter (fragment): bla
   3055..3915    +  CDS            AmpR: β-lactamase; bla; confers resistance to ampicillin, carbenicillin, and related antibiotics
   3968..4013    -  CDS            traJ (fragment): oriT-recognizing protein; traJ
   4046..4155    -  oriT           oriT: incP origin of transfer
   4326..4714    +  rep_origin     R6K γ ori: γ replication origin from E. coli plasmid R6K; requires the R6K initiator protein pi for replication
   4726..4747    +  misc_feature   MCS (fragment): pBluescript multiple cloning site
   4989..5573    +  CDS            LUCI_OPLGR: Experimental evidence at protein level: Swiss-Prot protein existence level 1. Catalytic subunit of oplophorus-luciferin 2-monooxygenase. Oxidoreductase that converts coelenterazine (the oplophorus luciferin) to coelenteramide under emission of blue light with a maximum at 454 nm. Is also active with bisdeoxycoelenterazine. From Oplophorus gracilirostris (Luminous shrimp).
