[The description below was written by a language model from this plasmid's Addgene catalogue record, the feature table of its GenBank file and pLannotate feature annotations shown in this document.]
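Description:
pAT780 is a 5,772 bp bacterial expression plasmid built on the pNBU2 backbone, designed to deliver a constitutive luciferase reporter into Bacteroides, with Bacteroides thetaiotaomicron being the species named in the associated publication. In E. coli it replicates from the R6K γ origin, which depends on the pi initiator protein. This explains why it is kept at low copy in a pir-expressing host (Pir1), where it is selected with ampicillin through the β-lactamase gene. An incP origin of transfer, flanked by a fragment of traJ, allows the plasmid to be mobilised by conjugation from an E. coli donor that supplies the transfer functions. Because the R6K origin cannot function without pi, the plasmid would not be expected to replicate autonomously in the recipient. pNBU2-type vectors are generally maintained there by site-specific integration into the chromosome, but the automated feature table does not annotate an integrase or attachment site, and roughly the first 1.8 kb of the sequence carries no annotation. Selection in Bacteroides is by erythromycin, consistent with the annotated erm-family rRNA methyltransferase coding sequence.

The payload is NanoLuc, listed as a 516 bp insert and detected by the annotation as a match to the catalytic subunit of Oplophorus gracilirostris luciferase, from which NanoLuc was engineered. According to the record it is expressed constitutively from the PAM2 promoter with the GH022 ribosome binding site. Neither element is annotated, though both presumably lie between the cloning-site fragment and the luciferase coding sequence. The two partial GenBank records (804 and 661 bp) carry no features. The construct likely serves as one characterised promoter–RBS combination for quantifying gene expression by luminescence in this gut commensal.
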