Addgene plasmid #68917: pAT780
Purpose: NanoLuc expressed constiutively from PAM2 and GH022 RBS, pNBU2 backbone, AmpR
Depositing lab: Timothy Lu & Christopher Voigt. Depositing organization: Massachusetts Institute of Technology. Publication: Programming a Human Commensal Bacterium, Bacteroides thetaiotaomicron, to Sense and Respond to Stimuli in the Murine Gut Microbiota. Mimee M, Tucker AC, Voigt CA, Lu TK. Cell Syst. 2015 Jul 29;1(1):62-71. doi: 10.1016/j.cels.2015.06.001. PubMed 26918244.
Backbone
  Vector backbone: pNBU2
  Total vector size (bp): 5772
  Vector type: Bacterial Expression
  Selectable markers: Erythromycin in Bacteroides
Growth in bacteria
  Bacterial resistance: Ampicillin, 100 μg/mL
  Growth temperature: 37°C
  Growth strain: Pir1
  Copy number: Low Copy
Gene/Insert
  Gene/Insert name: NanoLuc
  Insert size (bp): 516
Terms and licenses: Academic/Nonprofit Terms; Industry Terms: Not Available to Industry
How to cite: pAT780 was a gift from Timothy Lu & Christopher Voigt (Addgene plasmid # 68917 ; http://n2t.net/addgene:68917 ; RRID:Addgene_68917)
