LOCUS       Exported 804 bp ds-DNA linear SYN 13-JUN-2021
DEFINITION  NanoLuc expressed constiutively from PAM2 and GH022 RBS, pNBU2
            backbone, AmpR.
ACCESSION   .
VERSION     .
KEYWORDS    pAT780
SOURCE      synthetic DNA construct
  ORGANISM  synthetic DNA construct
REFERENCE   1 (bases 1 to 804)
  AUTHORS   Mimee M, Tucker AC, Voigt CA, Lu TK
  TITLE     Programming a Human Commensal Bacterium, Bacteroides
            thetaiotaomicron, to Sense and Respond to Stimuli in the Murine Gut
            Microbiota.
  JOURNAL   Cell Syst. 2015 Jul 29;1(1):62-71. doi: 10.1016/j.cels.2015.06.001.
  PUBMED    26918244
REFERENCE   2 (bases 1 to 804)
  AUTHORS   .
  TITLE     Direct Submission
  JOURNAL   Exported Jun 13, 2021 from SnapGene Server 1.1.58
            http://www.snapgene.com
FEATURES             Location/Qualifiers
     source          1..804
                     /organism="synthetic DNA construct"
                     /mol_type="other DNA"
ORIGIN
        1 ggaacactta acggctgaca tgggaattcc cctccaccgc ggtggcggcc gctgatctgg
       61 aagaagcaat gaaagctgct gttaagtctc cgaatcaggt attgttcctg acaggtgtat
      121 tcccatccgg taaacgcgga tactttgcag ttgatctgac tcaggaataa attataaatt
      181 aaggtaagaa gattgtagga taagctaatg aaatagaaaa aggatgccgt cacacaactt
      241 gtcggcattc ttttttgttt tattagttga aaatatagtg aaaaagttgc ctaaatatgt
      301 atgttaacaa attctttgca acagcatagc tcagcacagg cactcccata taaaagaaaa
      361 gacaccatgg tttttactct ggaagatttt gttggcgatt ggcgtcagac cgcgggttat
      421 aatttggatc aagtcctgga acagggtggc gtaagctctc tgttccagaa cctgggtgtg
      481 agcgtgacgc cgattcagcg catcgttctg tccggcgaga acggtctgaa aattgatatt
      541 catgtgatca tcccgtacga aggcctgagc ggtgaccaaa tgggtcaaat cgagaaaatc
      601 tttaaagtcg tctacccagt tgacgatcac cacttcaagg ttatcttgca ttacggtacg
      661 ctggtgattg atggtgtgac cccgaatatg attgactatt tcggccgtcc gtatgaaggc
      721 attgccgttt ttgacggtaa aaagatcacc gtcaccggta ccctgtggaa tggcaataag
      781 attattgacg agcgtctgat taac
//
