LOCUS       Exported 661 bp ds-DNA linear SYN 13-JUN-2021
DEFINITION  NanoLuc expressed constiutively from PAM2 and GH022 RBS, pNBU2
            backbone, AmpR.
ACCESSION   .
VERSION     .
KEYWORDS    pAT780
SOURCE      synthetic DNA construct
  ORGANISM  synthetic DNA construct
REFERENCE   1 (bases 1 to 661)
  AUTHORS   Mimee M, Tucker AC, Voigt CA, Lu TK
  TITLE     Programming a Human Commensal Bacterium, Bacteroides
            thetaiotaomicron, to Sense and Respond to Stimuli in the Murine Gut
            Microbiota.
  JOURNAL   Cell Syst. 2015 Jul 29;1(1):62-71. doi: 10.1016/j.cels.2015.06.001.
  PUBMED    26918244
REFERENCE   2 (bases 1 to 661)
  AUTHORS   .
  TITLE     Direct Submission
  JOURNAL   Exported Jun 13, 2021 from SnapGene Server 1.1.58
            http://www.snapgene.com
FEATURES             Location/Qualifiers
     source          1..661
                     /organism="synthetic DNA construct"
                     /mol_type="other DNA"
ORIGIN
        1 gctcgtcaat aatcttattg ccattccaca gggtaccggt gacggtgatc tttttaccgt
       61 caaaaacggc aatgccttca tacggacggc cgaaatagtc aatcatattc ggggtcacac
      121 catcaatcac cagcgtaccg taatgcaaga taaccttgaa gtggtgatcg tcaactgggt
      181 agacgacttt aaagattttc tcgatttgac ccatttggtc accgctcagg ccttcgtacg
      241 ggatgatcac atgaatatca attttcagac cgttctcgcc ggacagaacg atgcgctgaa
      301 tcggcgtcac gctcacaccc aggttctgga acagagagct tacgccaccc tgttccagga
      361 cttgatccaa attataaccc gcggtctgac gccaatcgcc aacaaaatct tccagagtaa
      421 aaaccatggt gtcttttctt ttatatggga gtgcctgtgc tgagctatgc tgttgcaaag
      481 aatttgttaa catacatatt taggcaactt tttcactata ttttcaacta ataaaacaaa
      541 aaagaatgcc gacaagttgt gtgacggcat cctttttcta tttcattagc ttatcctaca
      601 atcttcttac cttaatttat aatttattcc tgagtcagat caactgcaaa gtatccgcgt
      661 t
//
